>Addgene plasmid #82236 | pDONR223_SUV39H1_WT | addgene full sequence | sequence record 164002 | Addgene NGS result
AGCGCAGATACCAAATACTGTTCTTCTAGTGTAGCCGTAGTTAGGCCACCACTTCAAGAACTCTGTAGCA
CCGCCTACATACCTCGCTCTGCTAATCCTGTTACCAGTGGCTGCTGCCAGTGGCGATAAGTCGTGTCTTA
CCGGGTTGGACTCAAGACGATAGTTACCGGATAAGGCGCAGCGGTCGGGCTGAACGGGGGGTTCGTGCAC
ACAGCCCAGCTTGGAGCGAACGACCTACACCGAACTGAGATACCTACAGCGTGAGCTATGAGAAAGCGCC
ACGCTTCCCGAAGGGAGAAAGGCGGACAGGTATCCGGTAAGCGGCAGGGTCGGAACAGGAGAGCGCACGA
GGGAGCTTCCAGGGGGAAACGCCTGGTATCTTTATAGTCCTGTCGGGTTTCGCCACCTCTGACTTGAGCG
TCGATTTTTGTGATGCTCGTCAGGGGGGCGGAGCCTATGGAAAAACGCCAGCAACGCGGCCTTTTTACGG
TTCCTGGCCTTTTGCTGGCCTTTTGCTCACATGTTCTTTCCTGCGTTATCCCCTGATTCTGTGGATAACC
GTATTACCGCCTTTGAGTGAGCTGATACCGCTCGCCGCAGCCGAACGACCGAGCGCAGCGAGTCAGTGAG
CGAGGAAGCGGAAGAGCGCCCAATACGCAAACCGCCTCTCCCCGCGCGTTGGCCGATTCATTAATGCAGC
TGGCACGACAGGTTTCCCGACTGGAAAGCGGGCAGTGAGCGCAACGCAATTAATACGCGTACCGCTAGCC
AGGAAGAGTTTGTAGAAACGCAAAAAGGCCATCCGTCAGGATGGCCTTCTGCTTAGTTTGATGCCTGGCA
GTTTATGGCGGGCGTCCTGCCCGCCACCCTCCGGGCCGTTGCTTCACAACGTTCAAATCCGCTCCCGGCG
GATTTGTCCTACTCAGGAGAGCGTTCACCGACAAACAACAGATAAAACGAAAGGCCCAGTCTTCCGACTG
AGCCTTTCGTTTTATTTGATGCCTGGCAGTTCCCTACTCTCGCGTTAACGCTAGCATGGATGTTTTCCCA
GTCACGACGTTGTAAAACGACGGCCAGTCTTAAGCTCGGGCCCCAAATAATGATTTTATTTTGACTGATA
GTGACCTGTTCGTTGCAACAAATTGATGAGCAATGCTTTTTTATAATGCCAACTTTGTACAAAAAAGTTG
GCATGGCGGAAAATTTAAAAGGCTGCAGCGTGTGTTGCAAGTCTTCTTGGAATCAGCTGCAGGACCTGTG
CCGCCTGGCCAAGCTCTCCTGCCCTGCCCTCGGTATCTCTAAGAGGAACCTCTATGACTTTGAAGTCGAG
TACCTGTGCGATTACAAGAAGATCCGCGAACAGGAATATTACCTGGTGAAATGGCGTGGATATCCAGACT
CAGAGAGCACCTGGGAGCCACGGCAGAATCTCAAGTGTGTGCGTATCCTCAAGCAGTTCCACAAGGACTT
AGAAAGGGAGCTGCTCCGGCGGCACCACCGGTCAAAGACCCCCCGGCACCTGGACCCAAGCTTGGCCAAC
TACCTGGTGCAGAAGGCCAAGCAGAGGCGGGCGCTCCGTCGCTGGGAGCAGGAGCTCAATGCCAAGCGCA
GCCATCTGGGACGCATCACTGTAGAGAATGAGGTGGACCTGGACGGCCCTCCGCGGGCCTTCGTGTACAT
CAATGAGTACCGTGTTGGTGAGGGCATCACCCTCAACCAGGTGGCTGTGGGCTGCGAGTGCCAGGACTGT
CTGTGGGCACCCACTGGAGGCTGCTGCCCGGGGGCGTCACTGCACAAGTTTGCCTACAATGACCAGGGCC
AGGTGCGGCTTCGAGCCGGGCTGCCCATCTACGAGTGCAACTCCCGCTGCCGCTGCGGCTATGACTGCCC
AAATCGTGTGGTACAGAAGGGTATCCGATATGACCTCTGCATCTTCCGCACGGATGATGGGCGTGGCTGG
GGCGTCCGCACCCTGGAGAAGATTCGCAAGAACAGCTTCGTCATGGAGTACGTGGGAGAGATCATTACCT
CAGAGGAGGCAGAGCGGCGGGGCCAGATCTACGACCGTCAGGGCGCCACCTACCTCTTTGACCTGGACTA
CGTGGAGGACGTGTACACCGTGGATGCCGCCTACTATGGCAACATCTCCCACTTTGTCAACCACAGTTGT
GACCCCAACCTGCAGGTGTACAACGTCTTCATAGACAACCTTGACGAGCGGCTGCCCCGCATCGCTTTCT
TTGCCACAAGAACCATCCGGGCAGGCGAGGAGCTCACCTTTGATTACAACATGCAAGTGGACCCCGTGGA
CATGGAGAGCACCCGCATGGACTCCAACTTTGGCCTGGCTGGGCTCCCTGGCTCCCCTAAGAAGCGGGTC
CGTATTGAATGCAAGTGTGGGACTGAGTCCTGCCGCAAATACCTCTTCTACCCAACTTTCTTGTACAAAG
TTGGCATTATAAGAAAGCATTGCTTATCAATTTGTTGCAACGAACAGGTCACTATCAGTCAAAATAAAAT
CATTATTTGCCATCCAGCTGATATCCCCTATAGTGAGTCGTATTACATGGTCATAGCTGTTTCCTGGCAG
CTCTGGCCCGTGTCTCAAAATCTCTGATGTTACATTGCACAAGATAAAAATATATCATCATGCCTCCTCT
AGACCAGCCAGGACAGAAATGCCTCGACTTCGCTGCTACCCAAGGTTGCCGGGTGACGCACACCGTGGAA
ACGGATGAAGGCACGAACCCAGTGGACATAAGCCTGTTCGGTTCGTAAGCTGTAATGCAAGTAGCGTATG
CGCTCACGCAACTGGTCCAGAACCTTGACCGAACGCAGCGGTGGTAACGGCGCAGTGGCGGTTTTCATGG
CTTGTTATGACTGTTTTTTTGGGGTACAGTCTATGCCTCGGGCATCCAAGCAGCAAGCGCGTTACGCCGT
GGGTCGATGTTTGATGTTATGGAGCAGCAACGATGTTACGCAGCAGGGCAGTCGCCCTAAAACAAAGTTA
AACATTATGAGGGAAGCGGTGATCGCCGAAGTATCGACTCAACTATCAGAGGTAGTTGGCGTCATCGAGC
GCCATCTCGAACCGACGTTGCTGGCCGTACATTTGTACGGCTCCGCAGTGGATGGCGGCCTGAAGCCACA
CAGTGATATTGATTTGCTGGTTACGGTGACCGTAAGGCTTGATGAAACAACGCGGCGAGCTTTGATCAAC
GACCTTTTGGAAACTTCGGCTTCCCCTGGAGAGAGCGAGATTCTCCGCGCTGTAGAAGTCACCATTGTTG
TGCACGACGACATCATTCCGTGGCGTTATCCAGCTAAGCGCGAACTGCAATTTGGAGAATGGCAGCGCAA
TGACATTCTTGCAGGTATCTTCGAGCCAGCCACGATCGACATTGATCTGGCTATCTTGCTGACAAAAGCA
AGAGAACATAGCGTTGCCTTGGTAGGTCCAGCGGCGGAGGAACTCTTTGATCCGGTTCCTGAACAGGATC
TATTTGAGGCGCTAAATGAAACCTTAACGCTATGGAACTCGCCGCCCGACTGGGCTGGCGATGAGCGAAA
TGTAGTGCTTACGTTGTCCCGCATTTGGTACAGCGCAGTAACCGGCAAAATCGCGCCGAAGGATGTCGCT
GCCGACTGGGCAATGGAGCGCCTGCCGGCCCAGTATCAGCCCGTCATACTTGAAGCTAGACAGGCTTATC
TTGGACAAGAAGAAGATCGCTTGGCCTCGCGCGCAGATCAGTTGGAAGAATTTGTCCACTACGTGAAAGG
CGAGATCACCAAGGTAGTCGGCAAATAACCCTCGAGCCACCCATGACCAAAATCCCTTAACGTGAGTTAC
GCGTCGTTCCACTGAGCGTCAGACCCCGTAGAAAAGATCAAAGGATCTTCTTGAGATCCTTTTTTTCTGC
GCGTAATCTGCTGCTTGCAAACAAAAAAACCACCGCTACCAGCGGTGGTTTGTTTGCCGGATCAAGAGCT
ACCAACTCTTTTTCCGAAGGTAACTGGCTTCAGCAG
Features (pLannotate 1.2.2; 12 found; start..end, strand, type, name):
    646..738     +  CDS            lacI (fragment): lac repressor; lacI; The lac repressor binds to the lac operator to inhibit transcription in E. coli. This inhibition can be relieved by adding lactose or isopropyl-β-D-thiogalactopyranoside (IPTG).
    793..820     -  terminator     rrnB T2 terminator: transcription terminator T2 from the E. coli rrnB gene
    952..995     +  terminator     rrnB T1 terminator: Escherichia coli rrnB; transcription terminator T1 from the E. coli rrnB gene
   1042..1078    -  CDS            lacZα (fragment): LacZα fragment of β-galactosidase; lacZ fragment
   1095..1190    +  protein_bind   attL3: mutant version of attL; recombination site for the Gateway® LR reaction LR Clonase™
   1193..2428    +  CDS            SUV39H1: SUV91_HUMAN - Also known as KMT1A, SUV39H. Experimental evidence at protein level: Swiss-Prot protein existence level 1. Histone methyltransferase that specifically trimethylates 'Lys-9' of histone H3 using monomethylated H3 'Lys-9' as substrate. Also weakly methylates histone H1 (in vitro). H3 'Lys-9' trimethylation represents a specific tag for epigenetic transcriptional repression by recruiting HP1 (CBX1, CBX3 and/or CBX5) proteins to methylated histones. Mainly functions in heterochromatin regions, thereby playing a central role in the establishment of constitutive heterochromatin at peric
   2430..2529    -  protein_bind   attL2: mutant version of attL; recombination site for the Gateway® LR reaction LR Clonase™
   2547..2565    -  promoter       T7 promoter: promoter for bacteriophage T7 RNA polymerase
   2755..2778    +  promoter       Pc promoter (fragment): intI1 (promoter lies within the coding sequence); class 1 integron promoter
   2954..3010    +  CDS            GmR (fragment): gentamycin acetyltransferase; aacC1; confers resistance to gentamycin
   3017..3808    +  CDS            SmR: aminoglycoside adenylyltransferase (Murphy, 1985); aadA; confers resistance to spectinomycin and streptomycin
   3901..463     +  rep_origin     ori (across the origin): high-copy-number ColE1/pMB1/pBR322/pUC origin of replication
