[The description below was written by a language model from this plasmid's Addgene catalogue record and pLannotate feature annotations shown in this document.]
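Description:
pDONR223_SUV39H1_WT is a Gateway entry clone built on the Invitrogen pDONR223 backbone and carrying the wild-type human SUV39H1 open reading frame. It belongs to the Target Accelerator Plasmid Collection. The sequenced plasmid is about 4.0 kb. It replicates in E. coli from a high-copy ColE1/pUC-type origin and is selected with spectinomycin through the aadA (SmR) aminoglycoside adenylyltransferase gene. That gene sits downstream of a class 1 integron Pc promoter fragment and a short remnant of a gentamicin resistance gene. The small lacI and lacZα fragments in the annotation are also backbone remnants, not functional genes.

The SUV39H1 coding sequence is flanked by two attL recombination sites, annotated by the software as attL3 and attL2. These sites allow the ORF to be moved into any compatible destination vector by an LR Clonase reaction. SUV39H1 (KMT1A) is a histone methyltransferase that trimethylates lysine 9 of histone H3, a mark that recruits HP1 proteins and supports constitutive heterochromatin and transcriptional repression. The record lists no promoter for the insert. rrnB T1 and T2 terminators lie upstream of the cassette and insulate it from read-through transcription. A T7 promoter sits beyond the downstream attL site and points back toward the insert in the antisense direction.

The clone is in the "open" configuration, with no stop codon immediately after the ORF, so it can be fused to C-terminal tags supplied by the destination vector. It is therefore a transfer intermediate, not an expression construct. It serves as the wild-type reference when comparing SUV39H1 with cancer-associated variants in functional and morphological profiling screens.
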