Addgene plasmid #82236: pDONR223_SUV39H1_WT
Purpose: Gateway Donor vector containing SUV39H1 , part of the Target Accelerator Plasmid Collection.
Depositing lab: Jesse Boehm & William Hahn & David Root. Depositing organization: Broad Institute. Publication: Systematic Functional Interrogation of Rare Cancer Variants Identifies Oncogenic Alleles. Kim E, Ilic N, Shrestha Y, Zou L, Kamburov A, Zhu C, Yang X, Lubonja R, Tran N, Nguyen C, Lawrence MS, Piccioni F, Bagul M, Doench JG, Chouinard CR, Wu X, Hogstrom L, Natoli T, Tamayo P, Horn H, Corsello SM, Lage K, Root DE, Subramanian A, Golub TR, Getz G, Boehm JS, Hahn WC. Cancer Discov. 2016 Jul;6(7):714-26. doi: 10.1158/2159-8290.CD-16-0160. Epub 2016 May 4. PubMed 27147599.
Backbone
  Vector backbone: pDONR223
  Backbone manufacturer: Invitrogen
  Backbone size w/o insert (bp): 2790
  Vector type: Gateway Entry vector
Growth in bacteria
  Bacterial resistance: Spectinomycin, 50 μg/mL
  Growth temperature: 37°C
  Growth strain: DH5alpha
  Copy number: High Copy
Gene/Insert
  Gene/Insert name: SUV39H1 (alt name: NM_003173.3)
  Species: H. sapiens (human)
  Mutation: WT
  Entrez Gene: SUV39H1 (a.k.a. H3-K9-HMTase 1, KMT1A, MG44, SUV39H)
  Promoter: None
  Cloning method: Gateway Cloning
  Sequencing primers: 5′ M13pUC-fwd; 3′ M13-Rev
Terms and licenses: Academic/Nonprofit Terms; Industry Terms: Not Available to Industry
Depositor comments: Open state: NO stop codon immediately follows insert. Supporting reference: Systematic morphological profiling of human gene and allele function via Cell Painting. Rohban MH, et al. Elife. 2017, Mar 18;6. pii: e24060. PubMed PMID 28315521
How to cite: pDONR223_SUV39H1_WT was a gift from Jesse Boehm & William Hahn & David Root (Addgene plasmid # 82236 ; http://n2t.net/addgene:82236 ; RRID:Addgene_82236)
