>Addgene plasmid #82236 | pDONR223_SUV39H1_WT | depositor partial sequence | sequence record 155607 | Insert sequence
ATGGCGGAAAATTTAAAAGGCTGCAGCGTGTGTTGCAAGTCTTCTTGGAATCAGCTGCAGGACCTGTGCC
GCCTGGCCAAGCTCTCCTGCCCTGCCCTCGGTATCTCTAAGAGGAACCTCTATGACTTTGAAGTCGAGTA
CCTGTGCGATTACAAGAAGATCCGCGAACAGGAATATTACCTGGTGAAATGGCGTGGATATCCAGACTCA
GAGAGCACCTGGGAGCCACGGCAGAATCTCAAGTGTGTGCGTATCCTCAAGCAGTTCCACAAGGACTTAG
AAAGGGAGCTGCTCCGGCGGCACCACCGGTCAAAGACCCCCCGGCACCTGGACCCAAGCTTGGCCAACTA
CCTGGTGCAGAAGGCCAAGCAGAGGCGGGCGCTCCGTCGCTGGGAGCAGGAGCTCAATGCCAAGCGCAGC
CATCTGGGACGCATCACTGTAGAGAATGAGGTGGACCTGGACGGCCCTCCGCGGGCCTTCGTGTACATCA
ATGAGTACCGTGTTGGTGAGGGCATCACCCTCAACCAGGTGGCTGTGGGCTGCGAGTGCCAGGACTGTCT
GTGGGCACCCACTGGAGGCTGCTGCCCGGGGGCGTCACTGCACAAGTTTGCCTACAATGACCAGGGCCAG
GTGCGGCTTCGAGCCGGGCTGCCCATCTACGAGTGCAACTCCCGCTGCCGCTGCGGCTATGACTGCCCAA
ATCGTGTGGTACAGAAGGGTATCCGATATGACCTCTGCATCTTCCGCACGGATGATGGGCGTGGCTGGGG
CGTCCGCACCCTGGAGAAGATTCGCAAGAACAGCTTCGTCATGGAGTACGTGGGAGAGATCATTACCTCA
GAGGAGGCAGAGCGGCGGGGCCAGATCTACGACCGTCAGGGCGCCACCTACCTCTTTGACCTGGACTACG
TGGAGGACGTGTACACCGTGGATGCCGCCTACTATGGCAACATCTCCCACTTTGTCAACCACAGTTGTGA
CCCCAACCTGCAGGTGTACAACGTCTTCATAGACAACCTTGACGAGCGGCTGCCCCGCATCGCTTTCTTT
GCCACAAGAACCATCCGGGCAGGCGAGGAGCTCACCTTTGATTACAACATGCAAGTGGACCCCGTGGACA
TGGAGAGCACCCGCATGGACTCCAACTTTGGCCTGGCTGGGCTCCCTGGCTCCCCTAAGAAGCGGGTCCG
TATTGAATGCAAGTGTGGGACTGAGTCCTGCCGCAAATACCTCTTC
